>Addgene plasmid #109598 | actc1b-mKate2-rab12 | addgene full sequence | sequence record 224778 | Addgene NGS Result
GCAAGTTTGTACAAAAAAGCAGGCTGCCACCATGGTGAGCGAGCTGATTAAGGAGAACATGCACATGAAG
CTGTACATGGAGGGCACCGTGAACAACCACCACTTCAAGTGCACATCCGAGGGCGAAGGCAAGCCCTACG
AGGGCACCCAGACCATGAGAATCAAGGCGGTCGAGGGCGGCCCTCTCCCCTTCGCCTTCGACATCCTGGC
TACCAGCTTCATGTACGGCAGCAAAACCTTCATCAACCACACCCAGGGCATCCCCGACTTCTTTAAGCAG
TCCTTCCCCGAGGGCTTCACATGGGAGAGAGTCACCACATACGAAGACGGGGGCGTGCTGACCGCTACCC
AGGACACCAGCCTCCAGGACGGCTGCCTCATCTACAACGTCAAGATCAGAGGGGTGAACTTCCCATCCAA
CGGCCCTGTGATGCAGAAGAAAACACTCGGCTGGGAGGCCTCCACCGAGACCCTGTACCCCGCTGACGGC
GGCCTGGAAGGCAGAGCCGACATGGCCCTGAAGCTCGTGGGCGGGGGCCACCTGATCTGCAACTTGAAGA
CCACATACAGATCCAAGAAACCCGCTAAGAACCTCAAGATGCCCGGCGTCTACTATGTGGACAGAAGACT
GGAAAGAATCAAGGAGGCCGACAAAGAGACCTACGTCGAGCAGCACGAGGTGGCTGTGGCCAGATACTGC
GACCTCCCTAGCAAACTGGGGCACAGAGACCCAGCTTTCTTGTACAAAGTGGCTGAGTCGGGCTTCGGGG
TCCAACGGAGGGCCGGTGGAGGCTCTCCCGCTGTGGGAGCTTCGCAGCGCCGCAGGAAGATTCCGCCCAG
AGCCGCTGATTATAAACTGCAGGTGATCATTATTGGCTCCAGAGGTGTGGGGAAAACCAGCCTGATGGAG
AGATTCACGGATGACACTTTTTGTGAGGCGTGCAAGTCCACTGTGGGTGTGGATTTTAAAATCAAGACAG
TGGAGCTGAGAGGAAAGAAGATCAGGTTGCAGATCTGGGACACGGCAGGTCAGGAGCGGTTTAACAGCAT
CACTTCAGCGTATTACCGCGGTGCCAAAGGCATTGTTTTGGTTTATGACATCACCAAGCAGGAAACTTTT
GAAGACCTGCCTAAATGGATGAAGATGATAGACAAGTATGCGTCAGAGGATGCTGAGCTCCTATTGGTTG
GGAACAAACTGGACTGCGAGTCTGATCGCGCCATCTCACGGCAACAAGCTGAGAGGTTTGCTTCACGGAT
ATCAGGGATGCGTTTCTGTGAGGCCAGTGCCAAGGATAACTTTAACGTGGATGAGATCTTCCTTAAACTA
GTTGATGACATCTTGAGTAAGATGCCACTTGAAGTCCCCAGTAAGGAGCTTTCCAACAGTGTTTTGTCTC
TTCAACCCGAGCCTGAAATCCCACCAGAGCTGCCTCCGCCACGCATGCGCTGCTGTTGACAACTTTATTA
TACATAGTTGATAATTCACTGGCCGTCGTTTTACGGTACCATCGATGATGATCCAGACATGATAAGATAC
ATTGATGAGTTTGGACAAACCACAACTAGAATGCAGTGAAAAAAATGCTTTATTTGTGAAATTTGTGATG
CTATTGCTTTATTTGTAACCATTATAAGCTGCAATAAACAAGTTAACAACAACAATTGCATTCATTTTAT
GTTTCAGGTTCAGGGGGAGGTGTGGGAGGTTTTTTAAAGCAAGTAAAACCTCTACAAATGTGGTATGGCT
GATTATGATCCTCTAGATCAGATCTGCGAAGATACGGCCACGGGTGCTCTTGATCCTGTGGCTGATTTTG
GACTGTGCTGCTCGCAGCTGCTGATGAATCACATACTTCCTCCATTTTCTTCCACTGATTGACTGTTATA
ATTTCCCTAATTTCCAGGTCAAGGTGCTGTGCATTGTGGTAATAGATGTGACATGACGTCACTTCCAAAG
GACCAATGAACATGTCTGACCAATTTCATATAATGTGAAAACGATTTTCATAGGCAGAATAAATAACATT
TAAATTAAACTGGGCATCAGCGCAATTCAATTGGTTTGGTAATAGCAAGGGAAAATAGAATGAAGTGATC
TCCAAAAAATAAGTACTTTTTGACTGTAAATAAAATTGTAAGGAGTAAAAAGTACTTTTTTTTCTAAAAA
AATGTAATTAAGTAAAAGTAAAAGTATTGATTTTTAATTGTACTCAAGTAAAGTAAAAATCCCCAAAAAT
AATACTTAAGTACAGTAATCAAGTAAAATTACTCAAGTACTTTACACCTCTGGTTCTTGACCCCCTACCT
TCAGCAAGCCCAGCAGATCCACTAGTTCTAGAGCGGCCGCCACCGCGGTGGAGCTCCAGCTTTTGTTCCC
TTTAGTGAGGGTTAATTGCGCGCTTGGCGTAATCATGGTCATAGCTGTTTCCTGTGTGAAATTGTTATCC
GCTCACAATTCCACACAACATACGAGCCGGAAGCATAAAGTGTAAAGCCTGGGGTGCCTAATGAGTGAGC
TAACTCACATTAATTGCGTTGCGCTCACTGCCCGCTTTCCAGTCGGGAAACCTGTCGTGCCAGCTGCATT
AATGAATCGGCCAACGCGCGGGGAGAGGCGGTTTGCGTATTGGGCGCTCTTCCGCTTCCTCGCTCACTGA
CTCGCTGCGCTCGGTCGTTCGGCTGCGGCGAGCGGTATCAGCTCACTCAAAGGCGGTAATACGGTTATCC
ACAGAATCAGGGGATAACGCAGGAAAGAACATGTGAGCAAAAGGCCAGCAAAAGGCCAGGAACCGTAAAA
AGGCCGCGTTGCTGGCGTTTTTCCATAGGCTCCGCCCCCCTGACGAGCATCACAAAAATCGACGCTCAAG
TCAGAGGTGGCGAAACCCGACAGGACTATAAAGATACCAGGCGTTTCCCCCTGGAAGCTCCCTCGTGCGC
TCTCCTGTTCCGACCCTGCCGCTTACCGGATACCTGTCCGCCTTTCTCCCTTCGGGAAGCGTGGCGCTTT
CTCATAGCTCACGCTGTAGGTATCTCAGTTCGGTGTAGGTCGTTCGCTCCAAGCTGGGCTGTGTGCACGA
ACCCCCCGTTCAGCCCGACCGCTGCGCCTTATCCGGTAACTATCGTCTTGAGTCCAACCCGGTAAGACAC
GACTTATCGCCACTGGCAGCAGCCACTGGTAACAGGATTAGCAGAGCGAGGTATGTAGGCGGTGCTACAG
AGTTCTTGAAGTGGTGGCCTAACTACGGCTACACTAGAAGAACAGTATTTGGTATCTGCGCTCTGCTGAA
GCCAGTTACCTTCGGAAAAAGAGTTGGTAGCTCTTGATCCGGCAAACAAACCACCGCTGGTAGCGGTGGT
TTTTTTGTTTGCAAGCAGCAGATTACGCGCAGAAAAAAAGGATCTCAAGAAGATCCTTTGATCTTTTCTA
CGGGGTCTGACGCTCAGTGGAACGAAAACTCACGTTAAGGCATTTTGGTCATGAGATTATCAAAAAGGAT
CTTCACCTAGATCCTTTTAAATTAAAAATGAAGTTTTAAATCAATCTAAAGTATATATGAGTAAACTTGG
TCTGACAGTTACCAATGCTTAATCAGTGAGGCACCTATCTCAGCGATCTGTCTATTTCGTTCATCCATAG
TTGCCTGACTCCCCGTCGTGTAGATAACTACGATACGGGAGGGCTTACCATCTGGCCCCAGTGCTGCAAT
GATACCGCGAGACCCACGCTCACCGGCTCCAGATTTATCAGCAATAAACCAGCCAGCCGGAAGGGCCGAG
CGCAGAAGTGGTCCTGCAACTTTATCCGCCTCCATCCAGTCTATTAATTGTTGCCGGGAAGCTAGAGTAA
GTAGTTCGCCAGTTAATAGTTTGCGCAACGTTGTTGCCATTGCTACAGGCATCGTGGTGTCACGCTCGTC
GTTTGGTATGGCTTCATTCAGCTCCGGTTCCCAACGATCAAGGCGAGTTACATGATCCCCCATGTTGTGC
AAAAAAGCGGTTAGCTCCTTCGGTCCTCCGATCGTTGTCAGAAGTAAGTTGGCCGCAGTGTTATCACTCA
TGGTTATGGCAGCACTGCATAATTCTCTTACTGTCATGCCATCCGTAAGATGCTTTTCTGTGACTGGTGA
GTACTCAACCAAGTCATTCTGAGAATAGTGTATGCGGCGACCGAGTTGCTCTTGCCCGGCGTCAATACGG
GATAATACCGCGCCACATAGCAGAACTTTAAAAGTGCTCATCATTGGAAAACGTTCTTCGGGGCGAAAAC
TCTCAAGGATCTTACCGCTGTTGAGATCCAGTTCGATGTAACCCACTCGTGCACCCAACTGATCTTCAGC
ATCTTTTACTTTCACCAGCGTTTCTGGGTGAGCAAAAACAGGAAGGCAAAATGCCGCAAAAAAGGGAATA
AGGGCGACACGGAAATGTTGAATACTCATACTCTTCCTTTTTCAATATTATTGAAGCATTTATCAGGGTT
ATTGTCTCATGAGCGGATACATATTTGAATGTATTTAGAAAAATAAACAAATAGGGGTTCCGCGCACATT
TCCCCGAAAAGTGCCACCTAAATTGTAAGCGTTAATATTTTGTTAAAATTCGCGTTAAATTTTTGTTAAA
TCAGCTCATTTTTTAACCAATAGGCCGAAATCGGCAAAATCCCTTATAAATCAAAAGAATAGACCGAGAT
AGGGT
[37 nt withheld, positions 4696-4732]
AAAGAACGTGGACTCCAACGTCAAAGG
[32 nt withheld, positions 4760-4791]
GCTGGCTAAGAACTCATCAGCCTCCCCGGTCCATCTACCCACGTACCAATGCACCAATTGGCCACAATGA
CGGCTACTACATGGTGCCATTCCTTCCTCTTTATAGGAATGGAGACTACCTCCTGTCCAACAATGCTCTT
GGATACGAGTACGCCTACCTGTTGGACCCAGGTCATTGCACAACACCAGAAATGCCCTCTGATCTGCAAA
AGACGTGAATATCTGTTCAGACACCCATATCCACTCTGTTCCACACAGGTCAGAGGTTTGTCCAGGAGTT
CTTGACAGAGGTGTAAAAAGTACTCAAAAATTTTACTCAAGTGAAAGTACAAGTACTTAGGGAAAATTTT
ACTCAATTAAAAGTAAAAGTATCTGGCTAGAATCTTACTTGAGTAAAAGTAAAAAAGTACTCCATTAAAA
TTGTACTTGAGTATTAAGGAAGTAAAAGTAAAAGCAAGAAAGAAAACTAGAGATTCTTGTTTAAGCTTTT
AATCTCAAAAAACATTAAATGAAATGCATACAAGGTTTTATCCTGCTTTAGAACTGTTTGTATTTAATTA
TCAAACTATAAGACAGACAATCTAATGCCAGTACACGCTACTCAAAGTTGTAAAACCTCAGATTTAACTT
CAGTAGAAGCTGATTCTCAAAATTGTTAGTGTCAAGCCTAGCTCTTTTGGGGCTGAAAAGCAATCCTGCA
GTGCTGAAAAGCCTCTCACAGGCAGCCGATGCGGGAAGAGGTGTATTAGTCTTGATAGAGAGGCTGCAAA
TAGCAGGAAACGTGAGCAGAGACTCCCTGGTGTCTGAAACACAGGCCAGATGGGCCCTCGAGCAGGAAAC
AGCTATGACCATGATTACGCCAAGCTATCAACTTTGTATAGAAAAGTTGGCACGCGCAGATTCCGTGTGG
GCCTGGTAATATCTTACCATTTTAAGCTATTTTAAGATTAGGGAAAAAAATTAAATAAAACTACTTTAAA
ATTACTTTCCTTAAAAAGCAACATATTTATTTAGTTTTTGTTTAACTGGCTCAAGATTGTAATATTTTAC
TTTTACATGTTTTTTTAAGTACCTAAATGTGTTCAAAAGTAAAGTATGTTATTGTTTTTTTTTTTTAATG
TTAGCTAAGCTTTAAATTGTAATATATTACTTTTAAAAGTGACTTTTTAAAAATGTAAATAAAAAAGTAA
CTATAAATGTGTAATGCATGTTATTTCTGTGGGTTTTTAATTTTCATCTCAACTGGGCTTACAATTTTAA
CATAATAAAAATCAAATCAAATCAAATCAGGCCCTTATTTGTCACATACACTCTTGTATACTGAAATAAA
CTAAATGTTGAGAAAAATTTAAATACACCAAAATAACGCATACCTTTTTTGTAATTACCTAAGTAAAACA
TTTAGTTCCTTTTTTAAGTGACTCAAGATTGTAATCTATTAATTGTAAAAGATAAAACTAGTGATCAATC
TGACGTGCTTCTATGCAGCCTGTGAGATTAATTGTGATGTTTAATTATTAAACAATTTAAATGGATCAAA
CATTTCACATGTGCTTATTGTGTCCAACAAAACCAGCAGAAGCACTTAAAAATATTGCATGACAACATGA
GTTTTTAATGTAAATTATATATACTTCCTAAACGAAGTTAATCATATTTCTAAAATAATAATGTCATTGA
AATATTTAAATAAATGATAAGCTTTAGTTGATTCAACATAAAATTGAAAGCAATAAGGACTTTTTTTTTT
TACAGCGGTGAAGCAAAAGCATGTAATAATCATATAATATAATAAATAAATAAATAAATAATGGCTCTTG
GTGCAAATATGAACACTTTAAATAAATATAGAATAAATATGATCAATAAGTCATAACGATGTGTTTTATG
TTGATTATAATTTAAACATGTTTCTAACGCAAGTTTTAAAAACTGTTTTAAAGTATTATTTTAAGTTATA
AGATCAATTTGACTCAACATTTTGTAGTGAAAATATGTTGTGTAAAATTAATATAATATACACTATAAAA
ATGCAGGGTTCCACACAATACATTAATGTTGTCCCAACACAAATCGATTAAGTTAACAAATATATGTGGA
TTGAACATAAAAAATTAAGTTGTCCCAATGAAATCTCAAGAATTGTGTTGTTTCAGCTCATTTTAAATAA
GTAGTTTTAACAAGTAAAAAATAACATATTTTTGAGTGTGTATATATATATATTACAAAATATAATAATA
TAAAATGTAAAAGATATAAACCATGCTACATATATTTAAGAGCTATTTTGCACATTACTTTTTTGCAAGC
CATTTTAGTGTTTTTTTTACAAATATATATTAGCTAAATATACAATATCTTAAATATACAATTAATCAGA
CATGCAATTAATGCATTTAACCTACATAAAAATACATGATCAACATATGTTTTATGCTGATTACAACTAA
ATCAAACGTAATGAAATTAATTTATAAAAGCGATTTAAATATGTCAATATTTTAAGTTAAAATCACTTGA
AACCTACTATAAATGAACTTAAATTAAAAAAATCTCCTTTAATTCCAATGCAACAGTGTTGTTTTTTCAG
CTGAGGACCCCCGGTGCAGATGGTTGGCCCCCGGCCCGCTATTCTAAGGAAGCCTTTCTTAATTTTAGGG
CGGCGCTGCATGCGCTCAGATCAGATTCACGGGTGGAGAGGGTTATTTTCTCTTTTTTATTTTTTCTTGC
CTGCTCATATTTGGGCCTGTGTGAACCCCAGGCTCCGCCTCGGCCCCCAGGAGCCGCTCTTATTTAAAGG
GGATCCTCGCCTTCAGTCTTCGTCCCAGTGGAAGCATCAGTCTTGTGATAACAACTTGGTGAGTCCTACA
GACCAGCGCTCGACTCTAGGCTTTAAATGCATTGATTTCTCTGGATTAGCTACCGGGAGAGTTTTAACTT
TGCTTATTAGTCTTGTGCTCGAACTGCTAGGTTTAAAGAGTGTTTTCTCTAATGCATGCATGAAGCGACA
GCTGAAAACCAGAAATAGAGCGTTTGTCCTCCTGTTAAACTCTAGCCTTTCTTTGGCATTTGTCAGTCCG
AGTCTTCAGCTGCCGGCAGGAGATTGGGTTTCAGTAACACTTGCTGAGCACAAACTACACGTGCTTTCTT
CAGATTTAATTCATTATTAATCATTCTAGATTTAAATGATGTTCTTACTCATTGCTGATTATTTTAGCCT
TGCGGAGCAGATTAAATGAGCACGTGTTTCATTAAGATTGATTTAAATATAATTAATATTTCACCACTGT
AGTTTTAAAATTGCCTTCTAAGTCATGGTTGATTTTTAATAGGTATCGGCTCTAATTAGATTACTATTTT
GGTTTTTAAATGTTATTTCTATTTCATTTGTAGGCTCGTTTTTAATGTGATTTTATTAGATTCTAGTTTT
AAAATCATCTCTTAGCCTTAATGAGCAGACTGAATGAACATGTTTCATTAAGATTAACTTCATTATAATG
AATTATTTAATCATTCTAGTGGGTTATAAATCAGCTCTATTTAAATTAATTGTCGTGTTTATTTCTATTT
AATTTTTGATTATTTTTTCAGGGTCGTTTTTATGTGATTTTTTCCCGTTTCTAATTTTAAACTAATTGTT
TGATTTTTATATGATTCGACTCTTTTTAAATGAATTGTTTTGCTTTTTTTATTGAGCATATATATATTAT
ACAATTTCAATCAACAATTGTTGTGCTTTTTAAATGTTGTTTCTATTTCATTTCTAGGGTCGATTTTATT
CGATTCTAGTTTTAAAATCGTGATTTTTAACTTCTAACCTTACTGAGCAGACTGAATGAACATGTTTCAT
CAAGATTAACTTCATTATAGTTAATTATTGAATCGTGCTAGTGGTTTATAAATCAGCTCTATTTAAATTA
ATCATCATCATTATTTCTATTTAATTTTTATTATTTCTTTAGGATTATTTTTATGTGATTTTTTTCACGT
TCTAGTTTTAAACTCAATGCTCATTACTGCTCACCCTTGCTGAGCAGTCTTTCGTTAAGATTAAATTAAT
TAATAACCATTCTAGTTTTAAAACAGTGTCTTAAGGCATAGCTGATATTTTACAAGTTTACTATTTAATA
TATCTCCTTTCTTTTTTTAGGGTCGATTTCATCTGATTTGATTAATTTTTATTATCTTCACTAAGCTTTT
TGTTCTAGGTTTTATTCTCAGTATTATTACTGTTATATTTGAACTGAATTTCTCCTCATAGTTTATTCAT
TTTATTTATTTATTTTTTGTTTATTCGCTATTTTGTATTTTAGTTTTTAATTAGAAATTTTATTAGAATC
GTTTTGAACTAGTTTTTATGCACTCTAACATTAATATTAAATCATAACTATTATTTTTATTATAATTTAT
TTGTGTTTATCTTTTTGTGTAGCTTTCATGTGTTTTTATTTTAGTTTTATTATGTTTGCATTGAATTTTT
TGGACTAGTTTATATAACGATATACAGAAAAGCCATGACAACAAATGTTTTTATAATACCTATTAAGTAT
AAGCTAATCAGATTTCCACTATTCTGTTCAAAGTTAACATTATTAGCCATTCTGATGGATCATTTGACAT
TTGTCATATGTCTTTATGAACACTGCTCTTTCAGATGCCACTTTTAAAGCTGTTTTTTACAGTAAATGAA
CGTTTATTATTATGACATTATTTCCTAAGGCCTCTAGAGTACAGCAGGATGTGGCGTGTGCATTACCGTG
TAATTATGCTGACTGTAAATGTGCATTTATAGACTGTCAGCATGTCTGACTGTGCGCTGTTGTGATTGGT
CCTGCACAGACCAAG
Features (pLannotate 1.2.2; 21 found; start..end, strand, type, name):
      2..22      +  protein_bind   attB1: mutant version of attB; core recombination site for the Gateway® BP reaction BP Clonase™
     32..727     +  CDS            mKate2: mKate2 is a basic (constitutively fluorescent) red fluorescent protein published in 2009, derived from Entacmaea quadricolor. It is reported to be a rapidly-maturing monomer with moderate acid sensitivity.
    732..752     -  protein_bind   attB2: mutant version of attB; core recombination site for the Gateway® BP reaction BP Clonase™
    761..1456    +  CDS            RAB12: RAB12_HUMAN - Experimental evidence at protein level: Swiss-Prot protein existence level 1. The small GTPases Rab are key regulators of intracellular membrane trafficking, from the formation of transport vesicles to their fusion with membranes. Rabs cycle between an inactive GDP-bound form and an active GTP-bound form that is able to recruit to membranes different set of downstream effectors directly responsible for vesicle formation, movement, tethering and fusion. That Rab may play a role in protein transport from recycling endosomes to lysosomes regulating, for instance, the degradation of
   1460..1480    -  protein_bind   attB3: mutant version of attB; core recombination site for the Gateway® BP reaction BP Clonase™
   1484..1504    +  CDS            lacZα (fragment): LacZα fragment of β-galactosidase; lacZ fragment
   1520..1654    -  polyA_signal   SV40 poly(A) signal: SV40 polyadenylation signal
   1677..1760    -  CDS            large T antigen (fragment): large T antigen from SV40 (simian virus 40)
   2326..2366    -  misc_feature   MCS (fragment): pBluescript multiple cloning site
   2379..2397    -  promoter       T3 promoter: promoter for bacteriophage T3 RNA polymerase
   2442..2458    -  protein_bind   lac operator: The lac repressor binds to the lac operator to inhibit transcription in E. coli. This inhibition can be relieved by adding lactose or isopropyl-β-D-thiogalactopyranoside (IPTG). lac repressor encoded by lacI
   2466..2496    -  promoter       lac promoter: promoter for the E. coli lac operon
   2511..2532    -  protein_bind   CAP binding site: CAP binding activates transcription in the presence of cAMP. E. coli catabolite activator protein
   2545..2637    -  CDS            lacI (fragment): lac repressor; lacI; The lac repressor binds to the lac operator to inhibit transcription in E. coli. This inhibition can be relieved by adding lactose or isopropyl-β-D-thiogalactopyranoside (IPTG).
   2820..3408    -  rep_origin     ori: high-copy-number ColE1/pMB1/pBR322/pUC origin of replication
   3579..4439    -  CDS            AmpR: β-lactamase; bla; confers resistance to ampicillin, carbenicillin, and related antibiotics
   4440..4544    -  promoter       AmpR promoter: bla
   4570..4791    -  rep_origin     M13 ori (fragment) (sequence partly withheld): M13 bacteriophage origin of replication; arrow indicates direction of (+) strand synthesis
   4791..5078    +  CDS            tyr (fragment) (sequence partly withheld): TYRO_ORYLA - Also known as tyro. Experimental evidence at transcript level: Swiss-Prot protein existence level 2. This is a copper-containing oxidase that functions in the formation of pigments such as melanins and other polyphenolic compounds. From Oryzias latipes (Japanese rice fish) (Japanese killifish).
   5660..5680    +  protein_bind   attB4: mutant version of attB; core recombination site for the Gateway® BP reaction BP Clonase™
   6581..6597    -  promoter       copia promoter (fragment): strong promoter from the Drosophila transposable element copia (Sinclair et al., 1986)
