[The description below was written by a language model from this plasmid's Addgene catalogue record and pLannotate feature annotations shown in this document.]
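Description:
actc1b-mKate2-rab12 is a zebrafish expression plasmid assembled by multisite Gateway cloning, designed to produce a red fluorescent Rab12 fusion protein specifically in muscle. The catalogue lists the backbone as pDONR p2R-p3, but the 9.6 kb sequenced plasmid has the layout of a finished expression clone rather than an entry vector. It carries attB4, attB1, attB2 and attB3 recombination scars in order, ampicillin resistance (AmpR with its bla promoter), a high-copy ColE1/pUC origin, and pBluescript-type remnants: a lac promoter/operator, a T3 promoter, an MCS fragment and a partial M13 origin. The donor vector named in the record therefore probably refers to the source of the rab12 3′ entry element. A fragment matching medaka tyrosinase next to the backbone may derive from medaka transposon arms used in zebrafish transgenesis destination vectors, but the record does not state this.

The payload begins with the region between attB4 and attB1, roughly 4 kb, which is essentially unannotated. A short "copia promoter" hit there is likely spurious. By position and by the plasmid's name, this region should hold the actc1b (cardiac-type alpha-actin 1b) muscle promoter, although the feature table does not label it. Downstream, the mKate2 coding sequence, a monomeric far-red fluorescent protein, lies between attB1 and attB2. The zebrafish rab12 open reading frame follows between attB2 and attB3, giving an N-terminal mKate2 tag joined to Rab12 through the attB2-encoded linker. An SV40 polyadenylation signal lies just downstream of attB3.

Rab12 is a small GTPase implicated in membrane trafficking from recycling endosomes toward lysosomes. The construct was made to visualise its localisation in live zebrafish muscle fibres, as part of an in vivo cell biological screen investigating T-tubule formation.
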