Addgene plasmid #109598: actc1b-mKate2-rab12
Purpose: Muscle specific zebrafish expression of mKate2 fused to rab12
Depositing lab: Rob Parton. Depositing organization: University of Queensland, Institute for Molecular Bioscience. Publication: In vivo cell biological screening identifies an endocytic capture mechanism for T-tubule formation. Hall TE, Martel N, Ariotti N, Xiong Z, Lo HP, Ferguson C, Rae J, Lim YW, Parton RG. Nat Commun. 2020 Jul 24;11(1):3711. doi: 10.1038/s41467-020-17486-w. PubMed 32709891.
Backbone
  Vector backbone: pDONR p2R-p3
  Vector type: Zebrafish plasmids
Growth in bacteria
  Bacterial resistance: Ampicillin, 100 μg/mL
  Growth temperature: 37°C
  Growth strain: DH5alpha
  Copy number: High Copy
Gene/Insert
  Gene/Insert name: rab12
  Species: D. rerio (zebrafish)
  Entrez Gene: rab12 (a.k.a. zgc:111945)
  Tag / fusion protein: mKate2 (N terminal on insert)
  Cloning method: Gateway Cloning
Terms and licenses: Academic/Nonprofit Terms; Industry Terms: Not Available to Industry
How to cite: actc1b-mKate2-rab12 was a gift from Rob Parton (Addgene plasmid # 109598 ; http://n2t.net/addgene:109598 ; RRID:Addgene_109598)
